>Addgene plasmid #136570 | pLAMP1-emiRFP670 | addgene full sequence | sequence record 270818 | Addgene NGS Result
TGGCCTTTTGCTCACATGTTCTTTCCTGCGTTATCCCCTGATTCTGTGGATAACCGTATTACCGCCATGC
ATTAGTTATTAATAGTAATCAATTACGGGGTCATTAGTTCATAGCCCATATATGGAGTTCCGCGTTACAT
AACTTACGGTAAATGGCCCGCCTGGCTGACCGCCCAACGACCCCCGCCCATTGACGTCAATAATGACGTA
TGTTCCCATAGTAACGCCAATAGGGACTTTCCATTGACGTCAATGGGTGGAGTATTTACGGTAAACTGCC
CACTTGGCAGTACATCAAGTGTATCATATGCCAAGTACGCCCCCTATTGACGTCAATGACGGTAAATGGC
CCGCCTGGCATTATGCCCAGTACATGACCTTATGGGACTTTCCTACTTGGCAGTACATCTACGTATTAGT
CATCGCTATTACCATGGTGATGCGGTTTTGGCAGTACATCAATGGGCGTGGATAGCGGTTTGACTCACGG
GGATTTCCAAGTCTCCACCCCATTGACGTCAATGGGAGTTTGTTTTGGCACCAAAATCAACGGGACTTTC
CAAAATGTCGTAACAACTCCGCCCCATTGACGCAAATGGGCGGTAGGCGTGTACGGTGGGAGGTCTATAT
AAGCAGAGCTGGTTTAGTGAACCGTCAGATCCGCTAGCGCTACCGGACTCAGATCTCGAGCGCCACCATG
GCGGCCCCGGGCGCCCGGCGTCCGCTGCTCCTGTTGCTGCTGGCAGGCCTTGCACACAGCGCCCCAGCAC
TGTTCGAGGTGAAAGACAACAACGGCACAGCGTGTATAATGGCCAGCTTCTCTGCCTCCTTTCTGACCAC
CTATGAGGCTGGACATGTTTCTAAGGTCTCGAATATGACCCTGCCAGCCTCTGCAGAAGTCCTGAAGAAT
AGCAGCTCTTGTGGTGAAAAGAATGCTTCTGAGCCCACCCTCGCAATCACCTTTGGAGAAGGATATTTAC
TGAAACTCACCTTCACAAAAAACACAACACGTTACAGTGTCCAGCACATGTATTTCACATATAACCTGTC
AGACACACAATTCTTTCCCAATGCCAGCTCCAAAGGGCCCGACACTGTGGATTCCACAACTGACATCAAG
GCAGACATCAACAAAACATACCGATGTGTCAGCGACATCAGGGTCTACATGAAGAATGTGACCATTGTGC
TCTGGGACGCTACTATCCAGGCCTACCTGCCGAGTAGCAACTTCAGCAAGGAAGAGACACGCTGCCCACA
GGATCAACCTTCCCCAACTACTGGGCCACCCAGCCCCTCACCACCACTTGTGCCCACAAACCCCAGTGTG
TCCAAGTACAATGTGACTGGTGACAATGGAACCTGCCTGCTGGCCTCTATGGCACTGCAACTCAACATCA
CCTACATGAAGAAGGACAACACGACTGTGACCAGAGCATTCAACATCAACCCAAGTGACAAATATAGTGG
GACTTGCGGTGCCCAGTTGGTGACCCTGAAGGTGGGGAACAAGAGCAGAGTCCTGGAGCTGCAGTTTGGG
ATGAATGCCACTTCTAGCCTGTTTTTCCTGCAAGGAGTTCAGTTGAACATGACTCTTCCTGATGCCATAG
AGCCCACGTTCAGCACCTCCAACTATTCCCTGAAAGCTCTTCAGGCCAGTGTCGGCAACTCATACAAGTG
CAACAGTGAGGAGCACATCTTTGTCAGCAAGGCGCTCGCCCTCAATGTCTTCAGCGTGCAAGTCCAGGCT
TTCAGGGTAGAAAGTGACAGGTTTGGGTCTGTGGAAGAGTGTGTACAGGACGGTAACAACATGCTGATCC
CCATTGCTGTGGGCGGGGCCCTGGCAGGGCTGGTCCTCATCGTCCTCATCGCCTACCTCATCGGCAGGAA
GAGGAGTCACGCGGGCTATCAGACCATCTCGGAATTCGGCTCCACCGGCTCCACCGGCTCCACCGGCGCG
GATCCACCGGTCGCCACCATGGCGGAAGGCTCCGTCGCCAGGCAGCCTGACCTCTTGACCTGCGAACATG
AAGAGATCCACCTCGCCGGCTCGATCCAGCCGCATGGCGCGCTTCTGGTCGTCAGCGAACATGATCATCG
CGTCATCCAGGCCAGCGCCAACGCCGCGGAATTTCTGAATCTCGGAAGCGTACTCGGCGTTCCGCTCGCC
GAGATCGACGGCGATCTGTTGATCAAGATCCTGCCGCATCTCGATCCCACCGCCGAAGGCATGCCGGTCG
CGGTGCGCTGCCGGATCGGCAATCCCTCTACGGAGTACTGCGGTCTGATGCATCGGCCTCCGGAAGGCGG
GCTGATCATCGAACTCGAACGTGCCGGCCCGTCGATCGATCTGTCAGGCACGCTGGCGCCGGCGCTGGAG
CGGATCCGCACGGCGGGTTCACTGCGCGCGCTGTGCGATGACACCGTGCTGCTGTTTCAGCAGTGCACCG
GCTACGACCGGGTGATGGTGTATCGTTTCGATGAGCAAGGCCACGGCCTGGTATTCTCCGAGTGCCATGT
GCCTGGGCTCGAATCCTATTTCGGCAACCGCTATCCGTCGTCGACTGTCCCGCAGATGGCGCGGCAGCTG
TACGTGCGGCAGCGCGTCCGCGTGCTGGTCGACGTCACCTATCAGCCGGTGCCGCTGGAGCCGCGGCTGT
CGCCGCTGACCGGGCGCGATCTCGACATGTCGGGCTGCTTCCTGCGCTCGATGTCGCCGTGCCATCTGCA
GTTCCTGAAGGACATGGGCGTGCGCGCCACCCTGGCGGTGTCGCTGGTGGTCGGCGGCAAGCTGTGGGGC
CTGGTTGTCTGTCACCATTATCTGCCGCGCTTCATCCGTTTCGAGCTGCGGGCGATCTGCAAACGGCTCG
CCGAAAGGATCGCGACGCGGATCACCGCGCTTGAGAGCTAATCTAGATCATAATCAGCCATACCACATTT
GTAGAGGTTTTACTTGCTTTAAAAAACCTCCCACACCTCCCCCTGAACCTGAAACATAAAATGAATGCAA
TTGTTGTTGTTAACTTGTTTATTGCAGCTTATAATGGTTACAAATAAAGCAATAGCATCACAAATTTCAC
AAATAAAGCATTTTTTTCACTGCATTCTAGTTGTGGTTTGTCCAAACTCATCAATGTATCTTAAGGCGTA
AATTGTAAGCGTTAATATTTTGTTAAAATTCGCGTTAAATTTTTGTTAAATCAGCTCATTTTTTAACCAA
TAGGCCGAAATCGGCAAAATCCCTTATAAATCAAAAGAATAGACCGAGATAGGGT
[37 nt withheld, positions 3276-3312]
AAAGAACGTGGACTCCAACGTCAAAGG
[49 nt withheld, positions 3340-3388]
T
[91 nt withheld, positions 3390-3480]
G
[124 nt withheld, positions 3482-3605]
CAGGTGGCACTTTTCGGGGAAATGTGCGCGGAACCCCTATTTGTTTATTTTTCTAAATACATTCAAATAT
GTATCCGCTCATGAGACAATAACCCTGATAAATGCTTCAATAATATTGAAAAAGGAAGAGTCCTGAGGCG
GAAAGAACCAGCTGTGGAATGTGTGTCAGTTAGGGTGTGGAAAGTCCCCAGGCTCCCCAGCAGGCAGAAG
TATGCAAAGCATGCATCTCAATTAGTCAGCAACCAGGTGTGGAAAGTCCCCAGGCTCCCCAGCAGGCAGA
AGTATGCAAAGCATGCATCTCAATTAGTCAGCAACCATAGTCCCGCCCCTAACTCCGCCCATCCCGCCCC
TAACTCCGCCCAGTTCCGCCCATTCTCCGCCCCATGGCTGACTAATTTTTTTTATTTATGCAGAGGCCGA
GGCCGCCTCGGCCTCTGAGCTATTCCAGAAGTAGTGAGGAGGCTTTTTTGGAGGCCTAGGCTTTTGCAAA
GATCGATCAAGAGACAGGATGAGGATCGTTTCGCATGATTGAACAAGATGGATTGCACGCAGGTTCTCCG
GCCGCTTGGGTGGAGAGGCTATTCGGCTATGACTGGGCACAACAGACAATCGGCTGCTCTGATGCCGCCG
TGTTCCGGCTGTCAGCGCAGGGGCGCCCGGTTCTTTTTGTCAAGACCGACCTGTCCGGTGCCCTGAATGA
ACTGCAAGACGAGGCAGCGCGGCTATCGTGGCTGGCCACGACGGGCGTTCCTTGCGCAGCTGTGCTCGAC
GTTGTCACTGAAGCGGGAAGGGACTGGCTGCTATTGGGCGAAGTGCCGGGGCAGGATCTCCTGTCATCTC
ACCTTGCTCCTGCCGAGAAAGTATCCATCATGGCTGATGCAATGCGGCGGCTGCATACGCTTGATCCGGC
TACCTGCCCATTCGACCACCAAGCGAAACATCGCATCGAGCGAGCACGTACTCGGATGGAAGCCGGTCTT
GTCGATCAGGATGATCTGGACGAAGAGCATCAGGGGCTCGCGCCAGCCGAACTGTTCGCCAGGCTCAAGG
CGAGCATGCCCGACGGCGAGGATCTCGTCGTGACCCATGGCGATGCCTGCTTGCCGAATATCATGGTGGA
AAATGGCCGCTTTTCTGGATTCATCGACTGTGGCCGGCTGGGTGTGGCGGACCGCTATCAGGACATAGCG
TTGGCTACCCGTGATATTGCTGAAGAGCTTGGCGGCGAATGGGCTGACCGCTTCCTCGTGCTTTACGGTA
TCGCCGCTCCCGATTCGCAGCGCATCGCCTTCTATCGCCTTCTTGACGAGTTCTTCTGAGCGGGACTCTG
GGGTTCGAAATGACCGACCAAGCGACGCCCAACCTGCCATCACGAGATTTCGATTCCACCGCCGCCTTCT
ATGAAAGGTTGGGCTTCGGAATCGTTTTCCGGGACGCCGGCTGGATGATCCTCCAGCGCGGGGATCTCAT
GCTGGAGTTCTTCGCCCACCCTAGGGGGAGGCTAACTGAAACACGGAAGGAGACAATACCGGAAGGAACC
CGCGCTATGACGGCAATAAAAAGACAGAATAAAACGCACGGTGTTGGGTCGTTTGTTCATAAACGCGGGG
TTCGGTCCCAGGGCTGGCACTCTGTCGATACCCCACCGAGACCCCATTGGGGCCAATACGCCCGCGTTTC
TTCCTTTTCCCCACCCCACCCCCCAAGTTCGGGTGAAGGCCCAGGGCTCGCAGCCAACGTCGGGGCGGCA
GGCCCTGCCATAGCCTCAGGTTACTCATATATACTTTAGATTGATTTAAAACTTCATTTTTAATTTAAAA
GGATCTAGGTGAAGATCCTTTTTGATAATCTCATGACCAAAATCCCTTAACGTGAGTTTTCGTTCCACTG
AGCGTCAGACCCCGTAGAAAAGATCAAAGGATCTTCTTGAGATCCTTTTTTTCTGCGCGTAATCTGCTGC
TTGCAAACAAAAAAACCACCGCTACCAGCGGTGGTTTGTTTGCCGGATCAAGAGCTACCAACTCTTTTTC
CGAAGGTAACTGGCTTCAGCAGAGCGCAGATACCAAATACTGTTCTTCTAGTGTAGCCGTAGTTAGGCCA
CCACTTCAAGAACTCTGTAGCACCGCCTACATACCTCGCTCTGCTAATCCTGTTACCAGTGGCTGCTGCC
AGTGGCGATAAGTCGTGTCTTACCGGGTTGGACTCAAGACGATAGTTACCGGATAAGGCGCAGCGGTCGG
GCTGAACGGGGGGTTCGTGCACACAGCCCAGCTTGGAGCGAACGACCTACACCGAACTGAGATACCTACA
GCGTGAGCTATGAGAAAGCGCCACGCTTCCCGAAGGGAGAAAGGCGGACAGGTATCCGGTAAGCGGCAGG
GTCGGAACAGGAGAGCGCACGAGGGAGCTTCCAGGGGGAAACGCCTGGTATCTTTATAGTCCTGTCGGGT
TTCGCCACCTCTGACTTGAGCGTCGATTTTTGTGATGCTCGTCAGGGGGGCGGAGCCTATGGAAAAACGC
CAGCAACGCGGCCTTTTTACGGTTCCTGGCCTTTTGC
Features (pLannotate 1.2.2; 16 found; start..end, strand, type, name):
      6..65      +  rep_origin     RSF ori (fragment): Plasmids containing the RSF 1030 origin of replication can be propagated in E. coli cells that contain additional plasmids with compatible origins.
    133..436     +  enhancer       CMV enhancer: human cytomegalovirus immediate early enhancer
    437..640     +  promoter       CMV promoter: human cytomegalovirus (CMV) immediate early promoter
    663..691     +  misc_feature   MCS (fragment): multiple cloning site
    698..1919    +  CDS            LAMP1 (fragment): rat lysosome-associated membrane glycoprotein 1
   1979..2908    +  CDS            emiRFP670: emiRFP670 is a basic (constitutively fluorescent) near ir fluorescent protein published in 2020, derived from Rhodopseudomonas palustris. It has low acid sensitivity. It requires the cofactor biliverdin for fluorescence.
   2916..2999    +  CDS            large T antigen (fragment): large T antigen from SV40 (simian virus 40)
   3022..3143    +  polyA_signal   SV40 poly(A) signal: SV40 polyadenylation signal
   3177..3605    -  rep_origin     f1 ori (sequence partly withheld): f1 bacteriophage origin of replication; arrow indicates direction of (+) strand synthesis
   3632..3736    +  promoter       AmpR promoter: bla
   3738..4095    +  promoter       SV40 promoter: SV40 enhancer and early promoter
   4130..4924    +  CDS            NeoR/KanR: aminoglycoside phosphotransferase from Tn5; aph(3')-II (or nptII); confers resistance to neomycin, kanamycin, and G418 (Geneticin®)
   4945..5097    +  CDS            ble (fragment): BLE_KLEPN - Experimental evidence at protein level: Swiss-Prot protein existence level 1. Binding protein with a strong affinity to the bleomycin family of antibiotics. Binds to CL990; an antimitotic-antibiotic compound. From Klebsiella pneumoniae.
   5156..5203    +  polyA_signal   HSV TK poly(A) signal: herpes simplex virus thymidine kinase polyadenylation signal (Cole and Stacy, 1985)
   5294..5310    -  polyA_signal   bGH poly(A) signal (fragment): bovine growth hormone polyadenylation signal
   5532..6120    +  rep_origin     ori: high-copy-number ColE1/pMB1/pBR322/pUC origin of replication
