[The description below was written by a language model from this plasmid's Addgene catalogue record and pLannotate feature annotations shown in this document.]
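Description:
pLAMP1-emiRFP670 is a 6.2 kb mammalian expression plasmid built on the Clontech pN1 backbone, designed to mark lysosomal membranes with a near-infrared fluorescent protein. It is maintained in E. coli at high copy through a ColE1/pUC-type origin and also carries an f1 phage origin. A single NeoR/KanR gene (Tn5 aminoglycoside phosphotransferase) serves both hosts. A bacterial bla-type promoter drives it for kanamycin selection in E. coli, and the adjacent SV40 enhancer/early promoter drives it for G418 selection of transfected mammalian cells. The cassette is terminated by the HSV TK polyadenylation signal. Several short annotated fragments (RSF ori, ble, bGH poly(A), and an SV40 large T antigen segment next to the SV40 poly(A) region) look like backbone remnants or partial annotation matches rather than functional parts.

The expression cassette uses the human CMV immediate-early enhancer and promoter, followed by remnants of the multiple cloning site. This drives the coding sequence for rat lysosome-associated membrane glycoprotein 1 (LAMP1), which is fused at its C terminus to emiRFP670, and the transcript ends at the SV40 polyadenylation signal. The insert was placed between XhoI and XbaI sites, both of which are retained. emiRFP670 is an enhanced version of miRFP670, a constitutively fluorescent protein derived from Rhodopseudomonas palustris. It needs biliverdin as its chromophore cofactor and is annotated as having low acid sensitivity. LAMP1 directs the fusion to the lysosomal membrane, so the construct is used for transient or stable near-infrared labelling of lysosomes. It was deposited as part of a set of monomeric near-infrared proteins intended for multicolour imaging.
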