Addgene plasmid #136570: pLAMP1-emiRFP670
Purpose: LAMP1 (Lysosome Membrane) labeling with near-infrared fluorescent protein emiRFP670 (enhanced miRFP670)
Depositing lab: Vladislav Verkhusha. Depositing organization: Albert Einstein College of Medicine. Publication: A set of monomeric near-infrared fluorescent proteins for multicolor imaging across scales. Matlashov ME, Shcherbakova DM, Alvelid J, Baloban M, Pennacchietti F, Shemetov AA, Testa I, Verkhusha VV. Nat Commun. 2020 Jan 13;11(1):239. doi: 10.1038/s41467-019-13897-6. PubMed 31932632.
Backbone
  Vector backbone: pN1
  Backbone manufacturer: Clontech
  Vector type: Mammalian Expression
  Selectable markers: Neomycin (select with G418)
Growth in bacteria
  Bacterial resistance: Kanamycin, 50 μg/mL
  Growth temperature: 37°C
  Growth strain: DH5alpha
  Copy number: High Copy
Gene/Insert
  Gene/Insert name: LAMP1-emiRFP670
  Species: R. norvegicus (rat), Synthetic
  Promoter: CMV
  Tag / fusion protein: emiRFP670 (C terminal on insert)
  Cloning method: Restriction Enzyme; 5′ cloning site XhoI (not destroyed); 3′ cloning site XbaI (not destroyed)
  Sequencing primers: 5′ CMV Forward; 3′ SV40pA-R
Terms and licenses: Academic/Nonprofit Terms; Industry Terms: Not Available to Industry
How to cite: pLAMP1-emiRFP670 was a gift from Vladislav Verkhusha (Addgene plasmid # 136570 ; http://n2t.net/addgene:136570 ; RRID:Addgene_136570)
